Addgene plasmid #172901: pTD80
Purpose: Intestinal promoter ges-1P::TIR1::F2A::TagBFP2::AID* with homology arms for insertion in ttTi5605 site on chromosome II
Depositing lab: David Reiner. Depositing organization: Texas A&M Health Science Center. Publication: An expanded auxin-inducible degron toolkit for Caenorhabditis elegans. Ashley GE, Duong T, Levenson MT, Martinez MAQ, Johnson LC, Hibshman JD, Saeger HN, Palmisano NJ, Doonan R, Martinez-Mendez R, Davidson BR, Zhang W, Ragle JM, Medwig-Kinney TN, Sirota SS, Goldstein B, Matus DQ, Dickinson DJ, Reiner DJ, Ward JD. Genetics. 2021 Mar 31;217(3). pii: 6104563. doi: 10.1093/genetics/iyab006. PubMed 33677541.
Backbone
  Vector backbone: pDD357
  Vector type: CRISPR
Growth in bacteria
  Bacterial resistance: Ampicillin, 100 μg/mL
  Growth temperature: 37°C
  Growth strain: DH5alpha
  Copy number: High Copy
Gene/Insert
  Gene/Insert name: TIR-1
  Species: A. thaliana (mustard weed)
  Entrez Gene: TIR1 (a.k.a. AT3G62980, AtTIR1, TRANSPORT INHIBITOR RESPONSE 1)
  Cloning method: Gibson Cloning
Terms and licenses: Academic/Nonprofit Terms; Industry Terms: Not Available to Industry
Depositor comments: Pges-1::TIR::F2A::mTagBFP2 LGII
How to cite: pTD80 was a gift from David Reiner (Addgene plasmid # 172901 ; http://n2t.net/addgene:172901 ; RRID:Addgene_172901)
