[The description below was written by a language model from this plasmid's Addgene catalogue record and pLannotate feature annotations shown in this document.]
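Description:
pTD80 is a CRISPR homology-directed repair template for Caenorhabditis elegans, built on the pDD357 backbone by Gibson assembly. It is designed to insert a single-copy transgene at the ttTi5605 site on chromosome II. In E. coli it is maintained as a high-copy plasmid through a ColE1/pUC-type origin and selected with ampicillin via the β-lactamase gene. The two sequence records, one from the depositor and one from repository sequencing, differ by a single nucleotide in length and give the same annotation.

According to the catalogue entry, the payload is driven by the intestinal ges-1 promoter, which the feature table does not annotate as such. It encodes Arabidopsis thaliana TIR1, the auxin receptor F-box protein, followed by an F2A self-cleaving peptide and mTagBFP2 fused to an AID* degron, with a tbb-2 terminator closing the unit. TIR1 supplies tissue-specific auxin-inducible degradation of degron-tagged proteins. The co-translated blue reporter marks where TIR1 is expressed, and because it carries a degron itself, its loss on auxin treatment acts as a built-in readout of TIR1 activity.

Upstream sits a self-excising selection cassette flanked by loxN sites. It contains sqt-1 sequence, presumably providing a visible roller marker, a hygromycin resistance gene and Cre recombinase. An adjacent hsp-16.1 fragment suggests heat-shock control of Cre. Integrants can be picked by drug resistance and phenotype, after which Cre induction removes the cassette. The short C. elegans gene fragments annotated next to the cassette and upstream of TIR1 probably reflect homology arm or promoter-region sequence, although the record does not delimit the arms. The plasmid belongs to an expanded auxin-inducible degron toolkit and serves to generate strains for intestine-specific protein depletion.
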