Features (pLannotate 1.2.2; 23 found; start..end, strand, type, name):
   1109..1324    -  CDS            GSLG1_CAEEL (fragment): Experimental evidence at protein level: Swiss-Prot protein existence level 1. From Caenorhabditis elegans.
   1338..1371    +  protein_bind   loxN: Cre-mediated recombination occurs in the 8-bp core sequence (GTATACCT). loxN sites are compatible with each other, but incompatible with loxP or lox2272 sites. Cre recombinase
   1742..1888    +  CDS            sqt-1 (fragment): SQT1_CAEEL - Also known as rol-5. Protein inferred from homology: Swiss-Prot protein existence level 3. Nematode cuticles are composed largely of collagen-like proteins. The cuticle functions both as an exoskeleton and as a barrier to protect the worm from its environment. This is a collagen critical for organismal morphogenesis. Mutations in sqt-1 can lengthen, shorten, or helically twist the entire animal. From Caenorhabditis elegans.
   1921..2760    +  CDS            sqt-1 (fragment): SQT1_CAEEL - Also known as rol-5. Protein inferred from homology: Swiss-Prot protein existence level 3. Nematode cuticles are composed largely of collagen-like proteins. The cuticle functions both as an exoskeleton and as a barrier to protect the worm from its environment. This is a collagen critical for organismal morphogenesis. Mutations in sqt-1 can lengthen, shorten, or helically twist the entire animal. From Caenorhabditis elegans.
   2804..3127    -  terminator     tbb-2 terminator: tbb-2; transcription terminator for the C. elegans tubulin beta-2 gene
   3136..4266    -  CDS            cre: RECR_BPP1 - Experimental evidence at protein level: Swiss-Prot protein existence level 1. Catalyzes site-specific recombination between two 34-base- pair LOXP sites. Its role is to maintain the phage genome as a monomeric unit-copy plasmid in the lysogenic state. From Escherichia phage P1 (Bacteriophage P1).
   4615..4665    +  CDS            hsp-16.1 (fragment): HSP11_CAEEL - Also known as hsp16-1b. Experimental evidence at transcript level: Swiss-Prot protein existence level 2. From Caenorhabditis elegans.
   5046..5066    +  protein_bind   attB1: mutant version of attB; core recombination site for the Gateway® BP reaction BP Clonase™
   5072..6097    +  CDS            HygR: aminoglycoside phosphotransferase from E. coli; aph(4)-Ia; confers resistance to hygromycin
   6101..6121    -  protein_bind   attB2: mutant version of attB; core recombination site for the Gateway® BP reaction BP Clonase™
   6475..6508    +  protein_bind   loxN: Cre-mediated recombination occurs in the 8-bp core sequence (GTATACCT). loxN sites are compatible with each other, but incompatible with loxP or lox2272 sites. Cre recombinase
   6877..6895    -  CDS            lacZα (fragment): LacZα fragment of β-galactosidase; lacZ fragment
   8097..8195    +  CDS            cdk-4 (fragment): CDK4_CAEEL - Experimental evidence at protein level: Swiss-Prot protein existence level 1. Serine/threonine-protein kinase which, in association with cyclin D-like protein cyd-1, is required for the progression through the G1 phase of the cell cycle during postembryonic development by phosphorylating and inhibiting lin-35 and fzr-1 (PubMed:10518501, PubMed:11684669, PubMed:25562820). In complex with cyd-1, involved in sex determination during gonadogenesis by regulating the asymmetric division of the somatic gonadal precursor cell (SGP) (PubMed:16198291). From Caenorhabditis elegans.
   8299..10182   +  CDS            TIR1: TIR1_ARATH - Also known as FBL1, WEI1. Experimental evidence at protein level: Swiss-Prot protein existence level 1. Auxin receptor that mediates Aux/IAA proteins proteasomal degradation and auxin-regulated transcription. The SCF(TIR1) E3 ubiquitin ligase complex is involved in auxin-mediated signaling pathway that regulate root and hypocotyl growth, lateral root formation, cell elongation, and gravitropism. Appears to allow pericycle cells to overcome G2 arrest prior to lateral root development. Plays a role in ethylene signaling in roots. Confers sensitivity to the virulent bacterial pathoge
  10267..11121   +  CDS            mTagBFP2: mTagBFP2 is a basic (constitutively fluorescent) blue fluorescent protein published in 2011, derived from Entacmaea quadricolor. It is reported to be a very rapidly-maturing monomer with very low acid sensitivity.
  11122..11252   +  CDS            mini-AID (fragment): minimal degron from the auxin-responsive IAA17 protein of Arabidopsis thaliana (Kubota et al., 2013) acts as an auxin-inducible degron (AID) in the presence of TIR1
  11289..11612   +  terminator     tbb-2 terminator: tbb-2; transcription terminator for the C. elegans tubulin beta-2 gene
  12576..12711   +  CDS            lacZα (fragment): LacZα fragment of β-galactosidase; lacZ fragment
  12717..12816   -  misc_feature   bom (fragment): basis of mobility region from pBR322
  12918..12953   -  CDS            rop (fragment): Rop protein, which maintains plasmids at low copy number; rop
  13048..13152   +  promoter       AmpR promoter: bla
  13153..14013   +  CDS            AmpR: β-lactamase; bla; confers resistance to ampicillin, carbenicillin, and related antibiotics
  14184..14772   +  rep_origin     ori: high-copy-number ColE1/pMB1/pBR322/pUC origin of replication
>Addgene plasmid #172901 | pTD80 | depositor full sequence | sequence record 335480 | pTD80 sequence 14922 bps
CTGTCGGATTATGGGCTCTTCTTTTATCCTCTACTTTCTTTCTAGAAAATGCAAATGTTGAGTCAGAAAT
TGCTGAATGGAGTACAACTGCAATGGGTTTAGCTTATGTTTCTGGAACAATTACTGGTGGAATTGTGATT
GAAAAGTAAGGTTATATTTCATTTCAATAAATGTTACCACAGTATAACAAAAACAAGTTACATTGTTCAG
AGTATGTCTGAATGTATTATTATTATTGTATTTGTGCATCAGTACTGTAGTTGTACTGAAGAAGGGTTTA
AAATAATCTCAACGTTTTTAAGACGAGTTAGTGAGAATACGGTCGCAGTTAGGATGTTTGGACATAGTTT
TATTAGATAATCGTGAACTAACTCACTATAAAAACCCGCTAACTCATTGAATAAGATAGTTTTAAACGTT
CAAAATTTGAAGACAAAATTGTATGAATAAGTTTACAGAGTTGGTCGACGCAAGCTTCTCCTTCTCTTCA
CATTTCTCAATAATTTAGCTCTAATTGCATTCGTATTCTTCGCAAAAATACGTATTCTGATTGACCCGAT
GAAATACGGATGCCTAGTTGCATTGATCATCTACGGTTATACTTATGGGTGAGGTTTTTCAAATATATTT
TGATTTAATCGAATAATGAAATTTCAGAACTGGAGTTGGTCCAATTTCGTGGTTTATATCCTCTGAACTG
GTACCTCAAAAACATCGTAGTATTGCTCAATCTGTGGCATATTCAATGAATACTGTAATGGTGGTTATCA
GTACATTTACAGTATTACCTCTATATTCCGTTATTGGTAGTTATGCTTTCCTTATTCTATATTCAATTCC
TTCATTTATAAGTATGCTTATATTATTTCGCTACTTACCGGAAACCAAAGGACGAGAGATTCATGATATT
GTGAATGAACTTAAAAAAAAATGAAAACCTTTGAAAACGTTCATACGGCCGAAATTTTACTTGATCGAGC
CAATTGAACTTTTGTTAAGACTTACAGAAAAGTGAGAGATTTTGTTACAAAAAAGTGAGAAAAAAGCGAA
AATGAACAGGAAAAAGAAGAAAAATACACCCGAAGTATCATATAAAAATTAAAAAGATTGTTTGACCTGG
CGGAACTTTTTTGCAAAAACTCTGAATATCCATGGCACATGCTTCGTGCAAAACAGGATCCAAATGAATA
TCAACAAGAGATTCTTGAAGACGACGAGCCACTTGCTCAGAGCATTGCTTATCTCGAATGAGACCCTTGT
TAAAATCATTTTTCAAACATTATATGACATTGTCGAAATGTCCTCCTGATTCCATGATGGTAGCAAACTC
ACTTCGTATAACTTCGTATAGTATACCTTATACGAAGTTATCTGCCCTCGATTGTCTATCTTCCATTCTC
ACCAAGTTTCAACAACTTTATTCAGTCATTCTTCTCTGGTTCATTTCCCAACCAATCTTCCCGAATAAAG
CCCATCTGTCCTTTCGGCCACATTCCTCACCTACATCCGTACTCCTTATCTCCCGTTCTTATCCAGTCTT
TTATCGTCTCTGCGTCTCGCACACTGTCTCGTCGGTAATGTAAAAAAAAAACAAAAAAAACTTGAAAACT
TGCGGAAAGATTTCCTAATAAAAGGAGACGAATCCGGTAGGAAATCGACAAGTCTCTGCTTCTCGAAGAC
TAGGTGAGTTACATTTCTTTGGCCGAATTATTTTGAAATCCTAAATTTGATAATTTCAGAGATGTCTGTA
AAACTTGCGTGTTATGTGACGGCTTCGGTCACTGTCGCCACTCTTATGGTATGCTTCATGACCATGTCAA
CCATCTACTCGGAGGTTGATGGATTCAGAGAGAAGCTTGATACCGAGATGAATGTGTTCAGAGTGAGTTA
AATTATATTTTGAATTTTAAATAATTTTTAATTTTCTAGCAATCTACCAATGGATTGTGGAAGGACATAG
TTGTCATCGGAAGATCTAGCAAGCGTGTCCGTTGTCAATATGAAGAGACCAACGCTACCCCAACTCCACA
TGCTGATGGATCCCCATCTGCTCCACCAGGTCAACCACCAGCAGTTCCACCAGTCTTCAACCAGCCAAAG
ACTCCAAATGGAGCCAATGGAAATGGACCAACCTGCAACTGCAATGCTGATAACAAGTGCCCAGCTGGAC
CATCCGGACCAAAGGGAGTTCCAGGAGTTCCAGGACTCGACGGAGTTCCAGGACTTGACGGTGTTCCAGG
AGTTGGAGCTGATGATATCGCTCCACAACGCGAGTCTGTCGGATGCTTCACTTGCCCACAAGGACCAGTT
GGACCACCAGGAGCTCTTGGAAGACCAGGACCACGTGGACTTCCAGGACCAAGAGGACAAAATGGAAACC
CAGGAAGAGATGGACAACCAGGACATCCAGGAGAGCAAGGATCATCCGGTCAAATCGGAAAGATCGGAGA
GCCAGGACCACCAGGAGAGAAGGGACGCGACGCCGAGCATCCAATCGGAAGACCAGGACCAAAGGGACCA
AGAGGAGATCAAGGACCAACAGGACCAGCTGGACAGAACGGTCTTCACGGACCACCAGGAGAGCCAGGAA
CCGTTGGACCAGAAGGACCATCTGGAAAGCAAGGACGTCAAGGACCAGACGGAACCCAGGGAGAGACTGG
ACCAGACGGAAGACCAGGAAAGGATGCCGAGTACTGCCAGTGCCCAGACAAGTCTCCACCATCAGAGGCT
GTCAACGCCAACCGTGGATACAGAAATATCTAAATTGTTGGTGTTTTCTAATAAAATATTTGAGATTCAG
TGAGACTTTTTTCTTGGCGGCACAATAAAGTTTCCTCTTTTTGTTGGGTCACTCAACGAACACAATACAA
ATATTTGAGCGCTCGCATTTTTCTCAACCTTTCGGGTTTAAAGCACTTCAAAATGGAATTGAAGAGAGAT
TGTGAAAGTACATCAGACAGAATCACATTTTGATAGCATTCACTTCACTCAGATGCAAACTTTTCAGTGA
CTATAAAAAGTCATAAAATAATAACATTAAAAAAGCAAATAAATTAGCGAGAGAATTTTTTGACAAAAAG
AAAGAAGAGTGATAGAGAAGAAGGGAATGCTTGAAAGGATTTTGCATTTATCTTAATCACCGTCTTCGAG
AAGACGAACCATGGCGCCAGTTTCAGAATCCAAGTTTCTAATATAGTTCATCACAATGTTGACGTTGGTC
CAACCTCCGGCTTGCATAATCTCTGGGATGGAAACTCCAGCGCGAGCCATGTCACGGGCAGCTCCGACAC
GGGCGGAATGTCCAGACCAAGCCAAGTAACGTTGTCCGGAATCATCCTTGGCTCCGTAGATGAGACGGTG
GGTAGCTTCGAAGATTCCTGAAAATTTATTTTCAGCTTATTCTTAGCTAATATGTTGTTTAAACTTACCT
TCAAGAGCTCGAGTCGAGAGTTGTGATGTTGCACTCGGGGCAGCAACTCCGTTCTTGCGAACACGACAGA
ACAGGTAGTTGTTTGGATCATCGGCGACTCCGGAAACCGAAATCCAGCGCTCAACGAGCTTGGTAACTCC
AAGGGAGAGCGCTTTTTCGACTCCGGCAGTCGAGACCAGCGTTTTTGTACGTCCGATGTGGATGAGCATT
CTTCCTCCGTCTGTGCGACTAATATCCTTGACGCGAATGCGGGCAATTTCGGCGATACGGAGAAGTGTGT
TGTAAGCAATTCCGAGGAAGGCGAGGTTTCGGATGTCCTGGCAACGATCGGAATTTTCCATAAGAGAACG
GACCTGATCGAAGTCGGTTCTGAAAATTTCGTCAAGTCTTAGGATTGAATACATTAATATTTAAACTTAC
CTTTCGAAGGCGAGGGCTTGCTTGGCTCTCTCTCCAGCATCAACATTTTCCTTGCGGATACGTCTCATTA
CGAGAGATACGGCATTAGAATCTGATGGGCGTGGAAGTCCAGATCGGCGATGGAGCATATTGAGCTGTCC
GAGATGTTGTTGGATCGTCTTCACCGCCAATCCACGAGCTTGGAGGTAGAGCAAGTAGTCACGAACGTCT
TCTGGCTCGGCTGGGAACCACTTGCGGTTGTTAAGCTTGCACCAGGCAGCCCAAGAACGGCACACTGAGA
GAAGCATCTTCCAGGTGTGCTCGGAGAAGGCTTGTCTGTCACGGAACATATCCATGAGGTTCTTGCGAAC
TTCATCACTTGTCGCGTCAACTGGAAGTGCTGGAAGATTTTGATGAACAGTGAGAAGATTTGACATATTT
TCGAAGTTTTTTAGATGCACTAGAACAAAGCGTGTTGGCTTCCTCTGAGCCCGCTTTCCTTATATACCCG
CATTCTGCAGCCTTACAGAATGTTCTAGAAGGTCCTAGATGCATTCGTTTGAAAATACTCCCGGTGGGTG
CAAAGAGACGCAGACGGAAAATGTATCTGGGTCTCTTTATTGTGTACACTACTTTTCCATGTACCGAATG
TGAGTCGCCCTCCTTTTGCAACAAGCAGCTCGAATGTTCTAGAAAAAGGTGGAAAATAGTATAAATACCG
TTGAAAATAAATACCGAACAACATTTGCTCTAATTGTGAAATTAGAAATCTTCAAACTATAATCATGTCA
CTTTACCACTATTTCCGTCCAGCTCAACGTTCCGTTTTTGGTGATCATTTTTGCTTTCGTCGTAAATCTA
CACACGCGTCTCTTCCGTGCGAGAGTCCAAGCCAGCAGCCAAATTCGTTGACTGAGTATTCAACGTTTAT
ACGTTGTCGGCAACGAGAAATAGGAAAATGCATCGGGAAATGTTCTTTTTTCGATTTTTTCCAAGGTTTT
GACAAATTTTACCACGAATTTTGCTATGTTTTCAATTAAAAAATATGTTATTCAACTGTTTCTATGAGGA
AAATAAGGCTTTGCATGTAATTTTCTTATTCAGCATAATTTTTAATTAATTTGAATTTTCTGTCCTAACG
TTTATTTTGTTTTCTTGGTTATGACTGATCTGAAATTAATTTTTGAATTTTAAGGTAATATGTCAGGCGG
TGCCGCAAGTTTGTACAAAAAAGCAGGCTCCATGAAAAAGCCTGAACTCACCGCGACGTCTGTCGAGAAG
TTTCTGATCGAAAAGTTCGACAGCGTCTCCGACCTGATGCAGCTCTCGGAGGGCGAAGAATCTCGTGCTT
TCAGCTTCGATGTAGGAGGGCGTGGATATGTCCTGCGGGTAAATAGCTGCGCCGATGGTTTCTACAAAGA
TCGTTATGTTTATCGGCACTTTGCATCGGCCGCGCTCCCGATTCCGGAAGTGCTTGACATTGGGGAATTC
AGCGAGAGCCTGACCTATTGCATCTCCCGCCGTGCACAGGGTGTCACGTTGCAAGACCTGCCTGAAACCG
AACTGCCCGCTGTTCTGCAGCCGGTCGCGGAGGCCATGGATGCGATCGCTGCGGCCGATCTTAGCCAGAC
GAGCGGGTTCGGCCCATTCGGACCGCAAGGAATCGGTCAATACACTACATGGCGTGATTTCATATGCGCG
ATTGCTGATCCCCATGTGTATCACTGGCAAACTGTGATGGACGACACCGTCAGTGCGTCCGTCGCGCAGG
CTCTCGATGAGCTGATGCTTTGGGCCGAGGACTGCCCCGAAGTCCGGCACCTCGTGCACGCGGATTTCGG
CTCCAACAATGTCCTGACGGACAATGGCCGCATAACAGCGGTCATTGACTGGAGCGAGGCGATGTTCGGG
GATTCCCAATACGAGGTCGCCAACATCTTCTTCTGGAGGCCGTGGTTGGCTTGTATGGAGCAGCAGACGC
GCTACTTCGAGCGGAGGCATCCGGAGCTTGCAGGATCGCCGCGGCTCCGGGCGTATATGCTCCGCATTGG
TCTTGACCAACTCTATCAGAGCTTGGTTGACGGCAATTTCGATGATGCAGCTTGGGCGCAGGGTCGATGC
GACGCAATCGTCCGATCCGGAGCCGGGACTGTCGGGCGTACACAAATCGCCCGCAGAAGCGCGGCCGTCT
GGACCGATGGCTGTGTAGAAGTACTCGCCGATAGTGGAAACCGACGCCCCAGCACTCGTCCGAGGGCAAA
GGAATAGACCCAGCTTTCTTGTACAAAGTGGGTCCAATTACTCTTCAACATCCCTACATGCTCTTTCTCC
CTGTGCTCCCACCCCCTATTTTTGTTATTATCAAAAAACTTCTCTTAATTTCTTTGTTTTTTAGCTTCTT
TTAAGTCACCTCTAACAATGAAATTGTGTAGATTCAAAAATAGAATTAATTCGTAATAAAAAGTCGAAAA
AAATTGTGCTCCCTCCCCCCATTAATAATAATTCTATCCCAAAATCTACACAATGTTCTGTGTACACTTC
TTATGTTTTTTACTTCTGATAAATTTTTTTGAAACATCATAGAAAAAACCGCACACAAAATACCTTATCA
TATGTTACGTTTCAGTTTATGACCGCAATTTTTAATAACTTCGTATAGTATACCTTATACGAAGTTATAC
TAGTATATATTTTTATGTTTTCTTTTAAACCTTCCTCCATATTTCTGAATTGAATGTTGTTGCATATTGT
GTGTCCTTATTTCATTTCCATCATCCTTTTGTGTGTTTCCCCCTTCCACCAATTCCCCCCACGTCCTAAT
GAAATGAAAGCGAGAAGATAAATAAACTTGCACATTGTGTTCAGATGAGAGGAGCGGAATACGAATTGGG
AGACGGAAAGAGAAAAAAAAATGTTTAGATTTGGATTGAATTAATTTTTTAGAAAGCAAGAAAAAAAACA
CAAAGAGAATAAATAAATAATAGGAAAAAAAACAAATATTCAGTATTTAAAATTTGAAAATTCAACGACG
TTGGCGTCGATCATCCTGTAAAACGACGGCCAGTGCATGCCTCGACTTTAATATTCTTTTCTGGTTTCAC
CAGAAAAATGCTGGACTGAAAAATTGAATTTCCCGCGATTTGGGAAAAACCGCAGTTTAAGCTTTTGGCA
TGAATACAGTGAACACAGGAACAAAAAATTGACTTGTTATTTTGAGTTTATATTAAATGTTAATTTTGCA
TCTCATATTTTCACAAAACTTGTTTGCTTGAAAAATGTGCAAATAACAAGTGAACATACATCAAGGTTTA
TGCAGATCAGCACTGATGCAACTGATAGCAAAACTGATAAGGGTCAAAATTTCAGTGGCCAGCACAAACA
CATACACATTCGTAGTTCGTTTTGTGTTTCGTGTATTTAGCATTTATTTTTCAATTCCGGCAATTTGCCG
ATTTGCCGGAAATTTTGATTTTTGGCAAATTGCCAGTTTGCCGTTTGCCGAACATCAATTTGCCGAAATT
TTTTAGAGGGATCTTTATAAGACGGAAACACTTAAAATTGTGCTTTTTTGGAATTTTTTTCAATGTTTCA
ATAGAATTAGCTTACATTTAAAATTAGATGTAGGAACGTTTATAGGACGCTTACAATTTTGCCGATTAAA
ATCGAAGTTCTGAACTTTTCAAAAAATGTGCAAAATTTTTTTTGACAAATTTGACAAATCGGCCGGTTTG
TCGATTGTCCGGAATTTTTCAGTTTCGGCGATTTACCGGTTTGCCGGAAAACATCGTTTGCCACCCACAC
ACACATAAAGAGACGAAACAACACACCATCTTCAAAAAATTTGTGAATCTTCATTTCCACGTGGTTTGCA
GGGTTTCCCATCCACCCCACTCTATCTCTCCAAGTTGAATTTTGGCAAAATTGACCACACACCGATCAAA
AACTATTGTGTGTGTGTGTATTTGTGTCTTCAATAATTCCTGTCTGTGTCTCGCACTATCTATTGACTAC
AAGAACGTGATCGCAGCTCTACGAAACCTTTACTTTATTTTAGAAATATTTTTTCATGCTATTAGCAAAA
AAAAAGTTTTTTTTTGTCTAAGTACACTTAAAATTTTCCAAAATTTTTAAGATTTTTCAAAATGTGCGAT
CAAAGATCTGACAAAATGCCAAAATTTTGAAGAGGAAATTTAGTCGGCTTCCAAAATTATAAGTGGCAGA
AATTGAGCAATTGTCACTTTTTGACAGTAAATAGAAAATTTTTTGAAAAATTTTGAAACGCTTTATTTTG
TTACTTGGTCATTTTGGCACCATAGGAGTAGTTTTTAACATTTTCCCCACTGGCGCTACTTCATTTTAAA
CTTTTCCAAAGATTTTAATTTTTAATTTTAAAAAATTTCATATAATTCGTCTGCGTCTTACAGTTTCAGG
CTTCAAAAATCTATTACATATCTTATCTTTGAATTCAGATGCAAAAGAGAATCGCCTTGTCGTTTCCAGA
AGAAGTACTCGAGCACGTCTTCTCCTTCATCCAACTCGACAAGGACCGTAACTCCGTCTCCCTCGTCTGC
AAGTCCTGGTACGAGATCGAGCGTTGGTGCCGTCGTAAGGTCTTCATCGGAAACTGCTACGCCGTCTCCC
CAGCCACCGTCATCCGTCGTTTCCCAAAGGTCCGTTCCGTCGAGCTCAAGGGAAAGCCACACTTCGCCGA
CTTCAACCTCGTCCCAGACGGATGGGGAGGATACGTCTACCCATGGATCGAGGCCATGTCCTCCTCCTAC
ACCTGGCTCGAGGAGATCCGTCTCAAGCGTATGGTCGTCACCGACGACTGCCTCGAGCTCATCGCCAAGT
CCTTCAAGAACTTCAAGGTCCTCGTCCTCTCCTCCTGCGAGGGATTCTCCACCGACGGACTCGCCGCCAT
CGCCGCCACCTGCCGTAACCTCAAGGTAAGTTTAAACATATATATACTAACTAACCCTGATTATTTAAAT
TTTCAGGAGCTCGACCTCCGTGAGTCCGACGTCGACGAGGTCTCCGGACACTGGCTCTCCCACTTCCCAG
ACACCTACACCTCCCTCGTCTCCCTCAACATCTCCTGCCTCGCCTCCGAGGTCTCCTTCTCCGCCCTCGA
GCGTCTCGTCACCCGTTGCCCAAACCTCAAGTCCCTCAAGCTCAACCGTGCCGTCCCACTCGAGAAGCTC
GCCACCCTCCTCCAACGTGCCCCACAACTCGAGGAGCTCGGAACCGGAGGATACACCGCCGAGGTCCGTC
CAGACGTCTACTCCGGACTCTCCGTCGCCCTCTCCGGATGCAAGGTAAGTTTAAACAGTTCGGTACTAAC
TAACCATACATATTTAAATTTTCAGGAGCTCCGTTGCCTCTCCGGATTCTGGGACGCCGTCCCAGCCTAC
CTCCCAGCCGTCTACTCCGTCTGCTCCCGTCTCACCACCCTCAACCTCTCCTACGCCACCGTCCAATCCT
ACGACCTCGTCAAGCTCCTCTGCCAATGCCCAAAGCTCCAACGTCTCTGGGTCCTCGACTACATCGAGGA
CGCCGGACTCGAGGTCCTCGCCTCCACCTGCAAGGACCTCCGTGAGCTCCGTGTCTTCCCATCCGAGCCA
TTCGTCATGGAGCCAAACGTCGCCCTCACCGAGCAAGGACTCGTCTCCGTCTCCATGGGATGCCCAAAGC
TCGAGTCCGTCCTCTACTTCTGCCGTCAAATGACCAACGCCGCCCTCATCACCATCGCCCGTAACCGTCC
AAACATGACCCGTTTCCGTCTCTGCATCATCGAGCCAAAGGCCCCAGACTACCTCACCCTCGAGCCACTC
GACATCGGATTCGGAGCCATCGTCGAGCACTGCAAGGACCTCCGTCGTCTCTCCCTCTCCGGACTCCTCA
CCGACAAGGTCTTCGAGTACATCGGAACCTACGCCAAGAAGATGGAGATGCTCTCCGTCGCCTTCGCCGG
AGACTCCGACCTCGGACTCCACCACGTCCTCTCCGGATGCGACTCCCTCCGTAAGCTCGAGATCCGTGAC
TGCCCATTCGGAGACAAGGCCCTCCTCGCCAACGCCTCCAAGCTCGAGACCATGCGTTCCCTCTGGATGT
CCTCCTGCTCCGTCTCCTTCGGAGCCTGCAAGCTCCTCGGACAAAAGATGCCAAAGCTCAACGTCGAGGT
CATCGACGAGCGTGGAGCCCCAGACTCCCGTCCAGAGTCCTGCCCAGTCGAGCGTGTCTTCATCTACCGT
ACCGTCGCCGGACCACGTTTCGACATGCCAGGATTCGTCTGGAACATGGACCAAGACTCCACCATGCGTT
TCTCCCGTCAAATCATCACCACCAACGGACTCGGAGGAGGAGGATCCCCAGTCAAGCAAACCCTCAACTT
CGACCTCCTCAAGCTCGCCGGAGACGTCGAGTCCAACCCAGGACCAATGGTTTCGGAATTGATTAAGGAA
AATATGCACATGAAGCTCTACATGGAGGGAACCGTCGACAACCACCACTTCAAGTGCACCTCCGAGGGAG
AGGGAAAGCCATACGAGGGAACCCAAACCATGCGTATCAAGGTCGTCGAGGGAGGACCACTCCCATTCGC
CTTCGACATCCTCGCCACCTCCTTCCTCTACGGATCCAAGGTAAGTTTAAACATATATATACTAACTAAC
CCTGATTATTTAAATTTTCAGACCTTCATCAACCACACCCAAGGAATCCCAGACTTCTTCAAGCAATCCT
TCCCAGAGGGATTCACCTGGGAGCGTGTCACCACCTACGAGGACGGAGGAGTCCTCACCGCCACCCAAGA
CACCTCCCTCCAAGACGGATGCCTCATCTACAACGTCAAGGTAAGTTTAAACAGTTCGGTACTAACTAAC
CATACATATTTAAATTTTCAGATCCGTGGAGTCAACTTCACCTCCAACGGACCAGTCATGCAAAAGAAGA
CCCTCGGATGGGAGGCCTTCACCGAGACCCTCTACCCAGCCGACGGAGGACTCGAGGGACGTAACGACAT
GGCCCTCAAGCTCGTCGGAGGATCCCACCTCATCGCCAACGCCAAGGTAAGTTTAAACATGATTTTACTA
ACTAACTAATCTGATTTAAATTTTCAGACCACCTACCGTTCCAAGAAGCCAGCCAAGAACCTCAAGATGC
CAGGAGTCTACTACGTCGACTACCGTCTCGAGCGTATCAAGGAGGCCAACAACGAGACCTACGTCGAGCA
ACACGAGGTCGCCGTCGCCCGTTACTGCGACCTCCCATCCAAGCTCGGACACAAGCTCAACCCTAAAGAT
CCAGCCAAACCTCCGGCCAAGGCACAAGTTGTGGGATGGCCACCGGTGAGATCATACCGGAAGAACGTGA
TGGTTTCCTGCCAAAAATCAAGCGGTGGCCCGGAGGCGGCGGCGTTCGTGAAACCAGCCGCCAAGCGTGT
CAAGCTCGACTAAGATAAATGCAAAATCCTTTCAAGCATTCCCTTCTTCTCTATCACTCTTCTTTCTTTT
TGTCAAAAAATTCTCTCGCTAATTTATTTGCTTTTTTAATGTTATTATTTTATGACTTTTTATAGTCACT
GAAAAGTTTGCATCTGAGTGAAGTGAATGCTATCAAAATGTGATTCTGTCTGATGTACTTTCACAATCTC
TCTTCAATTCCATTTTGAAGTGCTTTAAACCCGAAAGGTTGAGAAAAATGCGAGCGCTCAAATATTTGTA
TTGTGTTCGTTGAGTGACCCAACAAAAAGAGGAAACTTTATTGTGCCGCCAAGAAAAAAGTCTCACGTAC
GGTGCGCGCGATGCCGTATCACAACTGAGAAAAAAGACAAAACTTATTGAACAGTGTTCCTTTCAAAAAA
TTATTTTGTAAAAAATCGAGTTTTTCTCCAAAATAACGCACGCAATCAAAAACAAGAAAACTAACGTGTT
CTCCTGGGCGTGGAACTCCTTATCAAGATTACCATTATTGTCTGTCAGAATTGATATTTCAATTATTTCA
TATCTAGACAAACCCGGGTGTCTTGCATTTATTAGTACTGTGAGTTTACATACAAACGAGGCTTACTCAG
ATAACATAGAGTCACCTCTAATTAGCAAAAACCCATTTCTAATTAGCTATTTCGACCAGTTCTAAAGTCA
CCGTAATTAGAAATGGTTTTTGTAGCTTTTCTAATTAGAAATGACCCCGAGATAAGTGAAATATGGCATT
TTCTGGGTTTTCTAGTAAGAAATGATCCCGCACGTAGTGATTCCGCGTTACAAGCCAAATTCAAATTAAA
AAAGTATATTACACAATTCAAGTTACATTATTTTCAGGAAACAATGGCGAAGAGCAAAGCAGAGATTCAA
AAGGAGGAAAGAGACAACAGATATGAACGAAGACTTCTTGAAAAGAGAAAGAGACATGAGGTGAGTAACC
ATGATAATAAATAATCAAGTAAGGGCTATAGATTTATAAATTCTGGAGTTAACAGTTTCGAAAAAAAGTA
GTTTTCATATGTGCGAAGGAATATCAAAAATAGGGGAATAGCCTAAACGAGTGAGAAAATTAAATGTTTG
TTATTTTTTCAAAAATGTCTGCAGGGCCGTTATCCTTTCAAATGCACTCTATCAAACATAGATCATATCC
ATCATATCTTATCCAGAATTTATATCATATCCAAGATTGAGAGCGTTTCAAGGAAAATCTCAAACAACCA
TACAATTTTGTAGATCGACAACAAGGCCTCCACTTCTTCCACGTGACGTCGTGACTGGGAAAACCCTGGC
GTTACCCAACTTAATCGCCTTGCAGCACATCCCCCTTTCGCCAGCTGGCGTAATAGCGAAGAGGCCCGCA
CCGATCGCCCTTCCCAACAGTTGCGCAGCCTGAATGGCGAATGGCGCCTGATGCGGTATTTTCTCCTTAC
GCATCTGTGCGGTATTTCACACCGCATATGGTGCACTCTCAGTACAATCTGCTCTGATGCCGCATAGTTA
AGCCAGCCCCGACACCCGCCAACACCCGCTGACGCGCCCTGACGGGCTTGTCTGCTCCCGGCATCCGCTT
ACAGACAAGCTGTGACCGTCTCCGGGAGCTGCATGTGTCAGAGGTTTTCACCGTCATCACCGAAACGCGC
GAGACGAAAGGGCCTCGTGATACGCCTATTTTTATAGGTTAATGTCATGATAATAATGGTTTCTTAGACG
TCAGGTGGCACTTTTCGGGGAAATGTGCGCGGAACCCCTATTTGTTTATTTTTCTAAATACATTCAAATA
TGTATCCGCTCATGAGACAATAACCCTGATAAATGCTTCAATAATATTGAAAAAGGAAGAGTATGAGTAT
TCAACATTTCCGTGTCGCCCTTATTCCCTTTTTTGCGGCATTTTGCCTTCCTGTTTTTGCTCACCCAGAA
ACGCTGGTGAAAGTAAAAGATGCTGAAGATCAGTTGGGTGCACGAGTGGGTTACATCGAACTGGATCTCA
ACAGCGGTAAGATCCTTGAGAGTTTTCGCCCCGAAGAACGTTTTCCAATGATGAGCACTTTTAAAGTTCT
GCTATGTGGCGCGGTATTATCCCGTATTGACGCCGGGCAAGAGCAACTCGGTCGCCGCATACACTATTCT
CAGAATGACTTGGTTGAGTACTCACCAGTCACAGAAAAGCATCTTACGGATGGCATGACAGTAAGAGAAT
TATGCAGTGCTGCCATAACCATGAGTGATAACACTGCGGCCAACTTACTTCTGACAACGATCGGAGGACC
GAAGGAGCTAACCGCTTTTTTGCACAACATGGGGGATCATGTAACTCGCCTTGATCGTTGGGAACCGGAG
CTGAATGAAGCCATACCAAACGACGAGCGTGACACCACGATGCCTGTAGCAATGGCAACAACGTTGCGCA
AACTATTAACTGGCGAACTACTTACTCTAGCTTCCCGGCAACAATTAATAGACTGGATGGAGGCGGATAA
AGTTGCAGGACCACTTCTGCGCTCGGCCCTTCCGGCTGGCTGGTTTATTGCTGATAAATCTGGAGCCGGT
GAGCGTGGGTCTCGCGGTATCATTGCAGCACTGGGGCCAGATGGTAAGCCCTCCCGTATCGTAGTTATCT
ACACGACGGGGAGTCAGGCAACTATGGATGAACGAAATAGACAGATCGCTGAGATAGGTGCCTCACTGAT
TAAGCATTGGTAACTGTCAGACCAAGTTTACTCATATATACTTTAGATTGATTTAAAACTTCATTTTTAA
TTTAAAAGGATCTAGGTGAAGATCCTTTTTGATAATCTCATGACCAAAATCCCTTAACGTGAGTTTTCGT
TCCACTGAGCGTCAGACCCCGTAGAAAAGATCAAAGGATCTTCTTGAGATCCTTTTTTTCTGCGCGTAAT
CTGCTGCTTGCAAACAAAAAAACCACCGCTACCAGCGGTGGTTTGTTTGCCGGATCAAGAGCTACCAACT
CTTTTTCCGAAGGTAACTGGCTTCAGCAGAGCGCAGATACCAAATACTGTCCTTCTAGTGTAGCCGTAGT
TAGGCCACCACTTCAAGAACTCTGTAGCACCGCCTACATACCTCGCTCTGCTAATCCTGTTACCAGTGGC
TGCTGCCAGTGGCGATAAGTCGTGTCTTACCGGGTTGGACTCAAGACGATAGTTACCGGATAAGGCGCAG
CGGTCGGGCTGAACGGGGGGTTCGTGCACACAGCCCAGCTTGGAGCGAACGACCTACACCGAACTGAGAT
ACCTACAGCGTGAGCTATGAGAAAGCGCCACGCTTCCCGAAGGGAGAAAGGCGGACAGGTATCCGGTAAG
CGGCAGGGTCGGAACAGGAGAGCGCACGAGGGAGCTTCCAGGGGGAAACGCCTGGTATCTTTATAGTCCT
GTCGGGTTTCGCCACCTCTGACTTGAGCGTCGATTTTTGTGATGCTCGTCAGGGGGGCGGAGCCTATGGA
AAAACGCCAGCAACGCGGCCTTTTTACGGTTCCTGGTCTTTTGCTGGCCTTTTGCTCACATGTTCTTTCC
TGCGTTATCCCCTGATTCTGTGGATAACCGTATTACCGCCTTTGAGTGAGCTGATACCAGCGGATAACAA
TTTCACAGGGCC
