Features (pLannotate 1.2.2; 23 found; start..end, strand, type, name):
   1109..1324    -  CDS            GSLG1_CAEEL (fragment): Experimental evidence at protein level: Swiss-Prot protein existence level 1. From Caenorhabditis elegans.
   1338..1371    +  protein_bind   loxN: Cre-mediated recombination occurs in the 8-bp core sequence (GTATACCT). loxN sites are compatible with each other, but incompatible with loxP or lox2272 sites. Cre recombinase
   1742..1888    +  CDS            sqt-1 (fragment): SQT1_CAEEL - Also known as rol-5. Protein inferred from homology: Swiss-Prot protein existence level 3. Nematode cuticles are composed largely of collagen-like proteins. The cuticle functions both as an exoskeleton and as a barrier to protect the worm from its environment. This is a collagen critical for organismal morphogenesis. Mutations in sqt-1 can lengthen, shorten, or helically twist the entire animal. From Caenorhabditis elegans.
   1921..2760    +  CDS            sqt-1 (fragment): SQT1_CAEEL - Also known as rol-5. Protein inferred from homology: Swiss-Prot protein existence level 3. Nematode cuticles are composed largely of collagen-like proteins. The cuticle functions both as an exoskeleton and as a barrier to protect the worm from its environment. This is a collagen critical for organismal morphogenesis. Mutations in sqt-1 can lengthen, shorten, or helically twist the entire animal. From Caenorhabditis elegans.
   2804..3127    -  terminator     tbb-2 terminator: tbb-2; transcription terminator for the C. elegans tubulin beta-2 gene
   3136..4266    -  CDS            cre: RECR_BPP1 - Experimental evidence at protein level: Swiss-Prot protein existence level 1. Catalyzes site-specific recombination between two 34-base- pair LOXP sites. Its role is to maintain the phage genome as a monomeric unit-copy plasmid in the lysogenic state. From Escherichia phage P1 (Bacteriophage P1).
   4615..4665    +  CDS            hsp-16.1 (fragment): HSP11_CAEEL - Also known as hsp16-1b. Experimental evidence at transcript level: Swiss-Prot protein existence level 2. From Caenorhabditis elegans.
   5046..5066    +  protein_bind   attB1: mutant version of attB; core recombination site for the Gateway® BP reaction BP Clonase™
   5072..6097    +  CDS            HygR: aminoglycoside phosphotransferase from E. coli; aph(4)-Ia; confers resistance to hygromycin
   6101..6121    -  protein_bind   attB2: mutant version of attB; core recombination site for the Gateway® BP reaction BP Clonase™
   6475..6508    +  protein_bind   loxN: Cre-mediated recombination occurs in the 8-bp core sequence (GTATACCT). loxN sites are compatible with each other, but incompatible with loxP or lox2272 sites. Cre recombinase
   6877..6895    -  CDS            lacZα (fragment): LacZα fragment of β-galactosidase; lacZ fragment
   8098..8196    +  CDS            cdk-4 (fragment): CDK4_CAEEL - Experimental evidence at protein level: Swiss-Prot protein existence level 1. Serine/threonine-protein kinase which, in association with cyclin D-like protein cyd-1, is required for the progression through the G1 phase of the cell cycle during postembryonic development by phosphorylating and inhibiting lin-35 and fzr-1 (PubMed:10518501, PubMed:11684669, PubMed:25562820). In complex with cyd-1, involved in sex determination during gonadogenesis by regulating the asymmetric division of the somatic gonadal precursor cell (SGP) (PubMed:16198291). From Caenorhabditis elegans.
   8300..10183   +  CDS            TIR1: TIR1_ARATH - Also known as FBL1, WEI1. Experimental evidence at protein level: Swiss-Prot protein existence level 1. Auxin receptor that mediates Aux/IAA proteins proteasomal degradation and auxin-regulated transcription. The SCF(TIR1) E3 ubiquitin ligase complex is involved in auxin-mediated signaling pathway that regulate root and hypocotyl growth, lateral root formation, cell elongation, and gravitropism. Appears to allow pericycle cells to overcome G2 arrest prior to lateral root development. Plays a role in ethylene signaling in roots. Confers sensitivity to the virulent bacterial pathoge
  10268..11122   +  CDS            mTagBFP2: mTagBFP2 is a basic (constitutively fluorescent) blue fluorescent protein published in 2011, derived from Entacmaea quadricolor. It is reported to be a very rapidly-maturing monomer with very low acid sensitivity.
  11123..11253   +  CDS            mini-AID (fragment): minimal degron from the auxin-responsive IAA17 protein of Arabidopsis thaliana (Kubota et al., 2013) acts as an auxin-inducible degron (AID) in the presence of TIR1
  11290..11613   +  terminator     tbb-2 terminator: tbb-2; transcription terminator for the C. elegans tubulin beta-2 gene
  12577..12712   +  CDS            lacZα (fragment): LacZα fragment of β-galactosidase; lacZ fragment
  12718..12817   -  misc_feature   bom (fragment): basis of mobility region from pBR322
  12919..12954   -  CDS            rop (fragment): Rop protein, which maintains plasmids at low copy number; rop
  13049..13153   +  promoter       AmpR promoter: bla
  13154..14014   +  CDS            AmpR: β-lactamase; bla; confers resistance to ampicillin, carbenicillin, and related antibiotics
  14185..14773   +  rep_origin     ori: high-copy-number ColE1/pMB1/pBR322/pUC origin of replication
>Addgene plasmid #172901 | pTD80 | addgene full sequence | sequence record 343550 | Addgene NGS Result
CTGTCGGATTATGGGCTCTTCTTTTATCCTCTACTTTCTTTCTAGAAAATGCAAATGTTGAGTCAGAAAT
TGCTGAATGGAGTACAACTGCAATGGGTTTAGCTTATGTTTCTGGAACAATTACTGGTGGAATTGTGATT
GAAAAGTAAGGTTATATTTCATTTCAATAAATGTTACCACAGTATAACAAAAACAAGTTACATTGTTCAG
AGTATGTCTGAATGTATTATTATTATTGTATTTGTGCATCAGTACTGTAGTTGTACTGAAGAAGGGTTTA
AAATAATCTCAACGTTTTTAAGACGAGTTAGTGAGAATACGGTCGCAGTTAGGATGTTTGGACATAGTTT
TATTAGATAATCGTGAACTAACTCACTATAAAAACCCGCTAACTCATTGAATAAGATAGTTTTAAACGTT
CAAAATTTGAAGACAAAATTGTATGAATAAGTTTACAGAGTTGGTCGACGCAAGCTTCTCCTTCTCTTCA
CATTTCTCAATAATTTAGCTCTAATTGCATTCGTATTCTTCGCAAAAATACGTATTCTGATTGACCCGAT
GAAATACGGATGCCTAGTTGCATTGATCATCTACGGTTATACTTATGGGTGAGGTTTTTCAAATATATTT
TGATTTAATCGAATAATGAAATTTCAGAACTGGAGTTGGTCCAATTTCGTGGTTTATATCCTCTGAACTG
GTACCTCAAAAACATCGTAGTATTGCTCAATCTGTGGCATATTCAATGAATACTGTAATGGTGGTTATCA
GTACATTTACAGTATTACCTCTATATTCCGTTATTGGTAGTTATGCTTTCCTTATTCTATATTCAATTCC
TTCATTTATAAGTATGCTTATATTATTTCGCTACTTACCGGAAACCAAAGGACGAGAGATTCATGATATT
GTGAATGAACTTAAAAAAAAATGAAAACCTTTGAAAACGTTCATACGGCCGAAATTTTACTTGATCGAGC
CAATTGAACTTTTGTTAAGACTTACAGAAAAGTGAGAGATTTTGTTACAAAAAAGTGAGAAAAAAGCGAA
AATGAACAGGAAAAAGAAGAAAAATACACCCGAAGTATCATATAAAAATTAAAAAGATTGTTTGACCTGG
CGGAACTTTTTTGCAAAAACTCTGAATATCCATGGCACATGCTTCGTGCAAAACAGGATCCAAATGAATA
TCAACAAGAGATTCTTGAAGACGACGAGCCACTTGCTCAGAGCATTGCTTATCTCGAATGAGACCCTTGT
TAAAATCATTTTTCAAACATTATATGACATTGTCGAAATGTCCTCCTGATTCCATGATGGTAGCAAACTC
ACTTCGTATAACTTCGTATAGTATACCTTATACGAAGTTATCTGCCCTCGATTGTCTATCTTCCATTCTC
ACCAAGTTTCAACAACTTTATTCAGTCATTCTTCTCTGGTTCATTTCCCAACCAATCTTCCCGAATAAAG
CCCATCTGTCCTTTCGGCCACATTCCTCACCTACATCCGTACTCCTTATCTCCCGTTCTTATCCAGTCTT
TTATCGTCTCTGCGTCTCGCACACTGTCTCGTCGGTAATGTAAAAAAAAAACAAAAAAAACTTGAAAACT
TGCGGAAAGATTTCCTAATAAAAGGAGACGAATCCGGTAGGAAATCGACAAGTCTCTGCTTCTCGAAGAC
TAGGTGAGTTACATTTCTTTGGCCGAATTATTTTGAAATCCTAAATTTGATAATTTCAGAGATGTCTGTA
AAACTTGCGTGTTATGTGACGGCTTCGGTCACTGTCGCCACTCTTATGGTATGCTTCATGACCATGTCAA
CCATCTACTCGGAGGTTGATGGATTCAGAGAGAAGCTTGATACCGAGATGAATGTGTTCAGAGTGAGTTA
AATTATATTTTGAATTTTAAATAATTTTTAATTTTCTAGCAATCTACCAATGGATTGTGGAAGGACATAG
TTGTCATCGGAAGATCTAGCAAGCGTGTCCGTTGTCAATATGAAGAGACCAACGCTACCCCAACTCCACA
TGCTGATGGATCCCCATCTGCTCCACCAGGTCAACCACCAGCAGTTCCACCAGTCTTCAACCAGCCAAAG
ACTCCAAATGGAGCCAATGGAAATGGACCAACCTGCAACTGCAATGCTGATAACAAGTGCCCAGCTGGAC
CATCCGGACCAAAGGGAGTTCCAGGAGTTCCAGGACTCGACGGAGTTCCAGGACTTGACGGTGTTCCAGG
AGTTGGAGCTGATGATATCGCTCCACAACGCGAGTCTGTCGGATGCTTCACTTGCCCACAAGGACCAGTT
GGACCACCAGGAGCTCTTGGAAGACCAGGACCACGTGGACTTCCAGGACCAAGAGGACAAAATGGAAACC
CAGGAAGAGATGGACAACCAGGACATCCAGGAGAGCAAGGATCATCCGGTCAAATCGGAAAGATCGGAGA
GCCAGGACCACCAGGAGAGAAGGGACGCGACGCCGAGCATCCAATCGGAAGACCAGGACCAAAGGGACCA
AGAGGAGATCAAGGACCAACAGGACCAGCTGGACAGAACGGTCTTCACGGACCACCAGGAGAGCCAGGAA
CCGTTGGACCAGAAGGACCATCTGGAAAGCAAGGACGTCAAGGACCAGACGGAACCCAGGGAGAGACTGG
ACCAGACGGAAGACCAGGAAAGGATGCCGAGTACTGCCAGTGCCCAGACAAGTCTCCACCATCAGAGGCT
GTCAACGCCAACCGTGGATACAGAAATATCTAAATTGTTGGTGTTTTCTAATAAAATATTTGAGATTCAG
TGAGACTTTTTTCTTGGCGGCACAATAAAGTTTCCTCTTTTTGTTGGGTCACTCAACGAACACAATACAA
ATATTTGAGCGCTCGCATTTTTCTCAACCTTTCGGGTTTAAAGCACTTCAAAATGGAATTGAAGAGAGAT
TGTGAAAGTACATCAGACAGAATCACATTTTGATAGCATTCACTTCACTCAGATGCAAACTTTTCAGTGA
CTATAAAAAGTCATAAAATAATAACATTAAAAAAGCAAATAAATTAGCGAGAGAATTTTTTGACAAAAAG
AAAGAATAGTGATAGAGAAGAAGGGAATGCTTGAAAGGATTTTGCATTTATCTTAATCACCGTCTTCGAG
AAGACGAACCATGGCGCCAGTTTCAGAATCCAAGTTTCTAATATAGTTCATCACAATGTTGACGTTGGTC
CAACCTCCGGCTTGCATAATCTCTGGGATGGAAACTCCAGCGCGAGCCATGTCACGGGCAGCTCCGACAC
GGGCGGAATGTCCAGACCAAGCCAAGTAACGTTGTCCGGAATCATCCTTGGCTCCGTAGATGAGACGGTG
GGTAGCTTCGAAGATTCCTGAAAATTTATTTTCAGCTTATTCTTAGCTAATATGTTGTTTAAACTTACCT
TCAAGAGCTCGAGTCGAGAGTTGTGATGTTGCACTCGGGGCAGCAACTCCGTTCTTGCGAACACGACAGA
ACAGGTAGTTGTTTGGATCATCGGCGACTCCGGAAACCGAAATCCAGCGCTCAACGAGCTTGGTAACTCC
AAGGGAGAGCGCTTTTTCGACTCCGGCAGTCGAGACCAGCGTTTTTGTACGTCCGATGTGGATGAGCATT
CTTCCTCCGTCTGTGCGACTAATATCCTTGACGCGAATGCGGGCAATTTCGGCGATACGGAGAAGTGTGT
TGTAAGCAATTCCGAGGAAGGCGAGGTTTCGGATGTCCTGGCAACGATCGGAATTTTCCATAAGAGAACG
GACCTGATCGAAGTCGGTTCTGAAAATTTCGTCAAGTCTTAGGATTGAATACATTAATATTTAAACTTAC
CTTTCGAAGGCGAGGGCTTGCTTGGCTCTCTCTCCAGCATCAACATTTTCCTTGCGGATACGTCTCATTA
CGAGAGATACGGCATTAGAATCTGATGGGCGTGGAAGTCCAGATCGGCGATGGAGCATATTGAGCTGTCC
GAGATGTTGTTGGATCGTCTTCACCGCCAATCCACGAGCTTGGAGGTAGAGCAAGTAGTCACGAACGTCT
TCTGGCTCGGCTGGGAACCACTTGCGGTTGTTAAGCTTGCACCAGGCAGCCCAAGAACGGCACACTGAGA
GAAGCATCTTCCAGGTGTGCTCGGAGAAGGCTTGTCTGTCACGGAACATATCCATGAGGTTCTTGCGAAC
TTCATCACTTGTCGCGTCAACTGGAAGTGCTGGAAGATTTTGATGAACAGTGAGAAGATTTGACATATTT
TCGAAGTTTTTTAGATGCACTAGAACAAAGCGTGTTGGCTTCCTCTGAGCCCGCTTTCCTTATATACCCG
CATTCTGCAGCCTTACAGAATGTTCTAGAAGGTCCTAGATGCATTCGTTTGAAAATACTCCCGGTGGGTG
CAAAGAGACGCAGACGGAAAATGTATCTGGGTCTCTTTATTGTGTACACTACTTTTCCATGTACCGAATG
TGAGTCGCCCTCCTTTTGCAACAAGCAGCTCGAATGTTCTAGAAAAAGGTGGAAAATAGTATAAATACCG
TTGAAAATAAATACCGAACAACATTTGCTCTAATTGTGAAATTAGAAATCTTCAAACTATAATCATGTCA
CTTTACCACTATTTCCGTCCAGCTCAACGTTCCGTTTTTGGTGATCATTTTTGCTTTCGTCGTAAATCTA
CACACGCGTCTCTTCCGTGCGAGAGTCCAAGCCAGCAGCCAAATTCGTTGACTGAGTATTCAACGTTTAT
ACGTTGTCGGCAACGAGAAATAGGAAAATGCATCGGGAAATGTTCTTTTTTCGATTTTTTCCAAGGTTTT
GACAAATTTTACCACGAATTTTGCTATGTTTTCAATTAAAAAATATGTTATTCAACTGTTTCTATGAGGA
AAATAAGGCTTTGCATGTAATTTTCTTATTCAGCATAATTTTTAATTAATTTGAATTTTCTGTCCTAACG
TTTATTTTGTTTTCTTGGTTATGACTGATCTGAAATTAATTTTTGAATTTTAAGGTAATATGTCAGGCGG
TGCCGCAAGTTTGTACAAAAAAGCAGGCTCCATGAAAAAGCCTGAACTCACCGCGACGTCTGTCGAGAAG
TTTCTGATCGAAAAGTTCGACAGCGTCTCCGACCTGATGCAGCTCTCGGAGGGCGAAGAATCTCGTGCTT
TCAGCTTCGATGTAGGAGGGCGTGGATATGTCCTGCGGGTAAATAGCTGCGCCGATGGTTTCTACAAAGA
TCGTTATGTTTATCGGCACTTTGCATCGGCCGCGCTCCCGATTCCGGAAGTGCTTGACATTGGGGAATTC
AGCGAGAGCCTGACCTATTGCATCTCCCGCCGTGCACAGGGTGTCACGTTGCAAGACCTGCCTGAAACCG
AACTGCCCGCTGTTCTGCAGCCGGTCGCGGAGGCCATGGATGCGATCGCTGCGGCCGATCTTAGCCAGAC
GAGCGGGTTCGGCCCATTCGGACCGCAAGGAATCGGTCAATACACTACATGGCGTGATTTCATATGCGCG
ATTGCTGATCCCCATGTGTATCACTGGCAAACTGTGATGGACGACACCGTCAGTGCGTCCGTCGCGCAGG
CTCTCGATGAGCTGATGCTTTGGGCCGAGGACTGCCCCGAAGTCCGGCACCTCGTGCACGCGGATTTCGG
CTCCAACAATGTCCTGACGGACAATGGCCGCATAACAGCGGTCATTGACTGGAGCGAGGCGATGTTCGGG
GATTCCCAATACGAGGTCGCCAACATCTTCTTCTGGAGGCCGTGGTTGGCTTGTATGGAGCAGCAGACGC
GCTACTTCGAGCGGAGGCATCCGGAGCTTGCAGGATCGCCGCGGCTCCGGGCGTATATGCTCCGCATTGG
TCTTGACCAACTCTATCAGAGCTTGGTTGACGGCAATTTCGATGATGCAGCTTGGGCGCAGGGTCGATGC
GACGCAATCGTCCGATCCGGAGCCGGGACTGTCGGGCGTACACAAATCGCCCGCAGAAGCGCGGCCGTCT
GGACCGATGGCTGTGTAGAAGTACTCGCCGATAGTGGAAACCGACGCCCCAGCACTCGTCCGAGGGCAAA
GGAATAGACCCAGCTTTCTTGTACAAAGTGGGTCCAATTACTCTTCAACATCCCTACATGCTCTTTCTCC
CTGTGCTCCCACCCCCTATTTTTGTTATTATCAAAAAACTTCTCTTAATTTCTTTGTTTTTTAGCTTCTT
TTAAGTCACCTCTAACAATGAAATTGTGTAGATTCAAAAATAGAATTAATTCGTAATAAAAAGTCGAAAA
AAATTGTGCTCCCTCCCCCCATTAATAATAATTCTATCCCAAAATCTACACAATGTTCTGTGTACACTTC
TTATGTTTTTTACTTCTGATAAATTTTTTTGAAACATCATAGAAAAAACCGCACACAAAATACCTTATCA
TATGTTACGTTTCAGTTTATGACCGCAATTTTTAATAACTTCGTATAGTATACCTTATACGAAGTTATAC
TAGTATATATTTTTATGTTTTCTTTTAAACCTTCCTCCATATTTCTGAATTGAATGTTGTTGCATATTGT
GTGTCCTTATTTCATTTCCATCATCCTTTTGTGTGTTTCCCCCTTCCACCAATTCCCCCCACGTCCTAAT
GAAATGAAAGCGAGAAGATAAATAAACTTGCACATTGTGTTCAGATGAGAGGAGCGGAATACGAATTGGG
AGACGGAAAGAGAAAAAAAAATGTTTAGATTTGGATTGAATTAATTTTTTAGAAAGCAAGAAAAAAAACA
CAAAGAGAATAAATAAATAATAGGAAAAAAAACAAATATTCAGTATTTAAAATTTGAAAATTCAACGACG
TTGGCGTCGATCATCCTGTAAAACGACGGCCAGTGCATGAACTCGACTTTAATATTCTTTTCTGGTTTCA
CCAGAAAAATGCTGGACTGAAAAATTGAATTTCCCGCGATTTGGGAAAAACCGCAGTTTAAGCTTTTGGC
ATGAATACAGTGAACACAGGAACAAAAAATTGACTTGTTATTTTGAGTTTATATTAAATGTTAATTTTGC
ATCTCATATTTTCACAAAACTTGTTTGCTTGAAAAATGTGCAAATAACAAGTGAACATACATCAAGGTTT
ATGCAGATCAGCACTGATGCAACTGATAGCAAAACTGATAAGGGTCAAAATTTCAGTGGCCAGCACAAAC
ACATACACATTCGTAGTTCGTTTTGTGTTTCGTGTATTTAGCATTTATTTTTCAATTCCGGCAATTTGCC
GATTTGCCGGAAATTTTGATTTTTGGCAAATTGCCAGTTTGCCGTTTGCCGAACATCAATTTGCCGAAAT
TTTTTAGAGGGATCTTTATAAGACGGAAACACTTAAAATTGTGCTTTTTTGGAATTTTTTTCAATGTTTC
AATAGAATTAGCTTACATTTAAAATTAGATGTAGGAACGTTTATAGGACGCTTACAATTTTGCCGATTAA
AATCGAAGTTCTGAACTTTTCAAAAAATGTGCAAAATTTTTTTTGACAAATTTGACAAATCGGCCGGTTT
GTCGATTGTCCGGAATTTTTCAGTTTCGGCGATTTACCGGTTTGCCGGAAAACATCGTTTGCCACCCACA
CACACATAAAGAGACGAAACAACACACCATCTTCAAAAAATTTGTGAATCTTCATTTCCACGTGGTTTGC
AGGGTTTCCCATCCACCCCACTCTATCTCTCCAAGTTGAATTTTGGCAAAATTGACCACACACCGATCAA
AAACTATTGTGTGTGTGTGTATTTGTGTCTTCAATAATTCCTGTCTGTGTCTCGCACTATCTATTGACTA
CAAGAACGTGATCGCAGCTCTACGAAACCTTTACTTTATTTTAGAAATATTTTTTCATGCTATTAGCAAA
AAAAAAGTTTTTTTTTGTCTAAGTACACTTAAAATTTTCCAAAATTTTTAAGATTTTTCAAAATGTGCGA
TCAAAGATCTGACAAAATGCCAAAATTTTGAAGAGGAAATTTAGTCGGCTTCCAAAATTATAAGTGGCAG
AAATTGAGCAATTGTCACTTTTTGACAGTAAATAGAAAATTTTTTGAAAAATTTTGAAACGCTTTATTTT
GTTACTTGGTCATTTTGGCACCATAGGAGTAGTTTTTAACATTTTCCCCACTGGCGCTACTTCATTTTAA
ACTTTTCCAAAGATTTTAATTTTTAATTTTAAAAAATTTCATATAATTCGTCTGCGTCTTACAGTTTCAG
GCTTCAAAAATCTATTACATATCTTATCTTTGAATTCAGATGCAAAAGAGAATCGCCTTGTCGTTTCCAG
AAGAAGTACTCGAGCACGTCTTCTCCTTCATCCAACTCGACAAGGACCGTAACTCCGTCTCCCTCGTCTG
CAAGTCCTGGTACGAGATCGAGCGTTGGTGCCGTCGTAAGGTCTTCATCGGAAACTGCTACGCCGTCTCC
CCAGCCACCGTCATCCGTCGTTTCCCAAAGGTCCGTTCCGTCGAGCTCAAGGGAAAGCCACACTTCGCCG
ACTTCAACCTCGTCCCAGACGGATGGGGAGGATACGTCTACCCATGGATCGAGGCCATGTCCTCCTCCTA
CACCTGGCTCGAGGAGATCCGTCTCAAGCGTATGGTCGTCACCGACGACTGCCTCGAGCTCATCGCCAAG
TCCTTCAAGAACTTCAAGGTCCTCGTCCTCTCCTCCTGCGAGGGATTCTCCACCGACGGACTCGCCGCCA
TCGCCGCCACCTGCCGTAACCTCAAGGTAAGTTTAAACATATATATACTAACTAACCCTGATTATTTAAA
TTTTCAGGAGCTCGACCTCCGTGAGTCCGACGTCGACGAGGTCTCCGGACACTGGCTCTCCCACTTCCCA
GACACCTACACCTCCCTCGTCTCCCTCAACATCTCCTGCCTCGCCTCCGAGGTCTCCTTCTCCGCCCTCG
AGCGTCTCGTCACCCGTTGCCCAAACCTCAAGTCCCTCAAGCTCAACCGTGCCGTCCCACTCGAGAAGCT
CGCCACCCTCCTCCAACGTGCCCCACAACTCGAGGAGCTCGGAACCGGAGGATACACCGCCGAGGTCCGT
CCAGACGTCTACTCCGGACTCTCCGTCGCCCTCTCCGGATGCAAGGTAAGTTTAAACAGTTCGGTACTAA
CTAACCATACATATTTAAATTTTCAGGAGCTCCGTTGCCTCTCCGGATTCTGGGACGCCGTCCCAGCCTA
CCTCCCAGCCGTCTACTCCGTCTGCTCCCGTCTCACCACCCTCAACCTCTCCTACGCCACCGTCCAATCC
TACGACCTCGTCAAGCTCCTCTGCCAATGCCCAAAGCTCCAACGTCTCTGGGTCCTCGACTACATCGAGG
ACGCCGGACTCGAGGTCCTCGCCTCCACCTGCAAGGACCTCCGTGAGCTCCGTGTCTTCCCATCCGAGCC
ATTCGTCATGGAGCCAAACGTCGCCCTCACCGAGCAAGGACTCGTCTCCGTCTCCATGGGATGCCCAAAG
CTCGAGTCCGTCCTCTACTTCTGCCGTCAAATGACCAACGCCGCCCTCATCACCATCGCCCGTAACCGTC
CAAACATGACCCGTTTCCGTCTCTGCATCATCGAGCCAAAGGCCCCAGACTACCTCACCCTCGAGCCACT
CGACATCGGATTCGGAGCCATCGTCGAGCACTGCAAGGACCTCCGTCGTCTCTCCCTCTCCGGACTCCTC
ACCGACAAGGTCTTCGAGTACATCGGAACCTACGCCAAGAAGATGGAGATGCTCTCCGTCGCCTTCGCCG
GAGACTCCGACCTCGGACTCCACCACGTCCTCTCCGGATGCGACTCCCTCCGTAAGCTCGAGATCCGTGA
CTGCCCATTCGGAGACAAGGCCCTCCTCGCCAACGCCTCCAAGCTCGAGACCATGCGTTCCCTCTGGATG
TCCTCCTGCTCCGTCTCCTTCGGAGCCTGCAAGCTCCTCGGACAAAAGATGCCAAAGCTCAACGTCGAGG
TCATCGACGAGCGTGGAGCCCCAGACTCCCGTCCAGAGTCCTGCCCAGTCGAGCGTGTCTTCATCTACCG
TACCGTCGCCGGACCACGTTTCGACATGCCAGGATTCGTCTGGAACATGGACCAAGACTCCACCATGCGT
TTCTCCCGTCAAATCATCACCACCAACGGACTCGGAGGAGGAGGATCCCCAGTCAAGCAAACCCTCAACT
TCGACCTCCTCAAGCTCGCCGGAGACGTCGAGTCCAACCCAGGACCAATGGTTTCGGAATTGATTAAGGA
AAATATGCACATGAAGCTCTACATGGAGGGAACCGTCGACAACCACCACTTCAAGTGCACCTCCGAGGGA
GAGGGAAAGCCATACGAGGGAACCCAAACCATGCGTATCAAGGTCGTCGAGGGAGGACCACTCCCATTCG
CCTTCGACATCCTCGCCACCTCCTTCCTCTACGGATCCAAGGTAAGTTTAAACATATATATACTAACTAA
CCCTGATTATTTAAATTTTCAGACCTTCATCAACCACACCCAAGGAATCCCAGACTTCTTCAAGCAATCC
TTCCCAGAGGGATTCACCTGGGAGCGTGTCACCACCTACGAGGACGGAGGAGTCCTCACCGCCACCCAAG
ACACCTCCCTCCAAGACGGATGCCTCATCTACAACGTCAAGGTAAGTTTAAACAGTTCGGTACTAACTAA
CCATACATATTTAAATTTTCAGATCCGTGGAGTCAACTTCACCTCCAACGGACCAGTCATGCAAAAGAAG
ACCCTCGGATGGGAGGCCTTCACCGAGACCCTCTACCCAGCCGACGGAGGACTCGAGGGACGTAACGACA
TGGCCCTCAAGCTCGTCGGAGGATCCCACCTCATCGCCAACGCCAAGGTAAGTTTAAACATGATTTTACT
AACTAACTAATCTGATTTAAATTTTCAGACCACCTACCGTTCCAAGAAGCCAGCCAAGAACCTCAAGATG
CCAGGAGTCTACTACGTCGACTACCGTCTCGAGCGTATCAAGGAGGCCAACAACGAGACCTACGTCGAGC
AACACGAGGTCGCCGTCGCCCGTTACTGCGACCTCCCATCCAAGCTCGGACACAAGCTCAACCCTAAAGA
TCCAGCCAAACCTCCGGCCAAGGCACAAGTTGTGGGATGGCCACCGGTGAGATCATACCGGAAGAACGTG
ATGGTTTCCTGCCAAAAATCAAGCGGTGGCCCGGAGGCGGCGGCGTTCGTGAAACCAGCCGCCAAGCGTG
TCAAGCTCGACTAAGATAAATGCAAAATCCTTTCAAGCATTCCCTTCTTCTCTATCACTCTTCTTTCTTT
TTGTCAAAAAATTCTCTCGCTAATTTATTTGCTTTTTTAATGTTATTATTTTATGACTTTTTATAGTCAC
TGAAAAGTTTGCATCTGAGTGAAGTGAATGCTATCAAAATGTGATTCTGTCTGATGTACTTTCACAATCT
CTCTTCAATTCCATTTTGAAGTGCTTTAAACCCGAAAGGTTGAGAAAAATGCGAGCGCTCAAATATTTGT
ATTGTGTTCGTTGAGTGACCCAACAAAAAGAGGAAACTTTATTGTGCCGCCAAGAAAAAAGTCTCACGTA
CGGTGCGCGCGATGCCGTATCACAACTGAGAAAAAAGACAAAACTTATTGAACAGTGTTCCTTTCAAAAA
ATTATTTTGTAAAAAATCGAGTTTTTCTCCAAAATAACGCACGCAATCAAAAACAAGAAAACTAACGTGT
TCTCCTGGGCGTGGAACTCCTTATCAAGATTACCATTATTGTCTGTCAGAATTGATATTTCAATTATTTC
ATATCTAGACAAACCCGGGTGTCTTGCATTTATTAGTACTGTGAGTTTACATACAAACGAGGCTTACTCA
GATAACATAGAGTCACCTCTAATTAGCAAAAACCCATTTCTAATTAGCTATTTCGACCAGTTCTAAAGTC
ACCGTAATTAGAAATGGTTTTTGTAGCTTTTCTAATTAGAAATGACCCCGAGATAAGTGAAATATGGCAT
TTTCTGGGTTTTCTAGTAAGAAATGATCCCGCACGTAGTGATTCCGCGTTACAAGCCAAATTCAAATTAA
AAAAGTATATTACACAATTCAAGTTACATTATTTTCAGGAAACAATGGCGAAGAGCAAAGCAGAGATTCA
AAAGGAGGAAAGAGACAACAGATATGAACGAAGACTTCTTGAAAAGAGAAAGAGACATGAGGTGAGTAAC
CATGATAATAAATAATCAAGTAAGGGCTATAGATTTATAAATTCTGGAGTTAACAGTTTCGAAAAAAAGT
AGTTTTCATATGTGCGAAGGAATATCAAAAATAGGGGAATAGCCTAAACGAGTGAGAAAATTAAATGTTT
GTTATTTTTTCAAAAATGTCTGCAGGGCCGTTATCCTTTCAAATGCACTCTATCAAACATAGATCATATC
CATCATATCTTATCCAGAATTTATATCATATCCAAGATTGAGAGCGTTTCAAGGAAAATCTCAAACAACC
ATACAATTTTGTAGATCGACAACAAGGCCTCCACTTCTTCCACGTGACGTCGTGACTGGGAAAACCCTGG
CGTTACCCAACTTAATCGCCTTGCAGCACATCCCCCTTTCGCCAGCTGGCGTAATAGCGAAGAGGCCCGC
ACCGATCGCCCTTCCCAACAGTTGCGCAGCCTGAATGGCGAATGGCGCCTGATGCGGTATTTTCTCCTTA
CGCATCTGTGCGGTATTTCACACCGCATATGGTGCACTCTCAGTGCAATCTGCTCTGATGCCGCATAGTT
AAGCCAGCCCCGACACCCGCCAACACCCGCTGACGCGCCCTGACGGGCTTGTCTGCTCCCGGCATCCGCT
TACAGACAAGCTGTGACCGTCTCCGGGAGCTGCATGTGTCAGAGGTTTTCACCGTCATCACCGAAACGCG
CGAGACGAAAGGGCCTCGTGATACGCCTATTTTTATAGGTTAATGTCATGATAATAATGGTTTCTTAGAC
GTCAGGTGGCACTTTTCGGGGAAATGTGCGCGGAACCCCTATTTGTTTATTTTTCTAAATACATTCAAAT
ATGTATCCGCTCATGAGACAATAACCCTGATAAATGCTTCAATAATATTGAAAAAGGAAGAGTATGAGTA
TTCAACATTTCCGTGTCGCCCTTATTCCCTTTTTTGCGGCATTTTGCCTTCCTGTTTTTGCTCACCCAGA
AACGCTGGTGAAAGTAAAAGATGCTGAAGATCAGTTGGGTGCACGAGTGGGTTACATCGAACTGGATCTC
AACAGCGGTAAGATCCTTGAGAGTTTTCGCCCCGAAGAACGTTTTCCAATGATGAGCACTTTTAAAGTTC
TGCTATGTGGCGCGGTATTATCCCGTATTGACGCCGGGCAAGAGCAACTCGGTCGCCGCATACACTATTC
TCAGAATGACTTGGTTGAGTACTCACCAGTCACAGAAAAGCATCTTACGGATGGCATGACAGTAAGAGAA
TTATGCAGTGCTGCCATAACCATGAGTGATAACACTGCGGCCAACTTACTTCTGACAACGATCGGAGGAC
CGAAGGAGCTAACCGCTTTTTTGCACAACATGGGGGATCATGTAACTCGCCTTGATCGTTGGGAACCGGA
GCTGAATGAAGCCATACCAAACGACGAGCGTGACACCACGATGCCTGTAGCAATGGCAACAACGTTGCGC
AAACTATTAACTGGCGAACTACTTACTCTAGCTTCCCGGCAACAATTAATAGACTGGATGGAGGCGGATA
AAGTTGCAGGACCACTTCTGCGCTCGGCCCTTCCGGCTGGCTGGTTTATTGCTGATAAATCTGGAGCCGG
TGAGCGTGGGTCTCGCGGTATCATTGCAGCACTGGGGTCAGATGGTAAGCCCTCCCGTATCGTAGTTATC
TACACGACGGGGAGTCAGGCAACTATGGATGAACGAAATAGACAGATCGCTGAGATAGGTGCCTCACTGA
TTAAGCATTGGTAACTGTCAGACCAAGTTTACTCATATATACTTTAGATTGATTTAAAACTTCATTTTTA
ATTTAAAAGGATCTAGGTGAAGATCCTTTTTGATAATCTCATGACCAAAATCCCTTAACGTGAGTTTTCG
TTCCACTGAGCGTCAGACCCCGTAGAAAAGATCAAAGGATCTTCTTGAGATCCTTTTTTTCTGCGCGTAA
TCTGCTGCTTGCAAACAAAAAAACCACCGCTACCAGCGGTGGTTTGTTTGCCGGATCAAGAGCTACCAAC
TCTTTTTCCGAAGGTAACTGGCTTCAGCAGAGCGCAGATACCAAATACTGTTCTTCTAGTGTAGCCGTAG
TTAGGCCACCACTTCAAGAACTCTGTAGCACCGCCTACATACCTCGCTCTGCTAATCCTGTTACCAGTGG
CTGCTGCCAGTGGCGATAAGTCGTGTCTTACCGGGTTGGACTCAAGACGATAGTTACCGGATAAGGCGCA
GCGGTCGGGCTGAACGGGGGGTTCGTGCACACAGCCCAGCTTGGAGCGAACGACCTACACCGAACTGAGA
TACCTACAGCGTGAGCTATGAGAAAGCGCCACGCTTCCCGAAGGGAGAAAGGCGGACAGGTATCCGGTAA
GCGGCAGGGTCGGAACAGGAGAGCGCACGAGGGAGCTTCCAGGGGGAAACGCCTGGTATCTTTATAGTCC
TGTCGGGTTTCGCCACCTCTGACTTGAGCGTCGATTTTTGTGATGCTCGTCAGGGGGGCGGAGCCTATGG
AAAAACGCCAGCAACGCGGCCTTTTTACGGTTCCTGGTCTTTTGCTGGCCTTTTGCTCACATGTTCTTTC
CTGCGTTATCCCCTGATTCTGTGGATAACCGTATTACCGCCTTTGAGTGAGCTGATACCAGCGGATAACA
ATTTCACAGGGCC
